Addgene plasmid #41899: pKT127-SEP
Purpose: (Empty Backbone)
Depositing lab: Dan Gottschling. Depositing organization: Fred Hutchinson Cancer Center. Publication: An early age increase in vacuolar pH limits mitochondrial function and lifespan in yeast. Hughes AL, Gottschling DE. Nature. 2012 Dec 13;492(7428):261-5. doi: 10.1038/nature11654. Epub 2012 Nov 21. PubMed 23172144.
Backbone
  Vector backbone: pKT127
  Backbone manufacturer: Kurt S. Thorn
  Backbone size (bp): 4894
  Modifications to backbone: Replaced yeGFP with superecliptic GFP (SEP)
  Vector type: Yeast Expression
  Selectable markers: G418
  Tag / fusion protein: superecliptic GFP (SEP) (C terminal on backbone)
Growth in bacteria
  Bacterial resistance: Ampicillin, 100 μg/mL
  Growth temperature: 37°C
  Growth strain: DH5alpha
  Copy number: Unknown
Gene/Insert
  Cloning method: Restriction Enzyme
Terms and licenses: Academic/Nonprofit Terms; Industry Terms: Not Available to Industry
Depositor comments: pKT127-SEP, used for creating in-frame C-terminal chromosomal fusions of a gene of interest with SEP, was created by removing yeGFP from pKT127 (http://web.uni-frankfurt.de/fb15/mikro/euroscarf/data/pKT127.html) by restriction digestion with PacI/AscI and replacing it with PacI/AscI-digested SEP generated by PCR from template plasmid pGM87
How to cite: pKT127-SEP was a gift from Dan Gottschling (Addgene plasmid # 41899 ; http://n2t.net/addgene:41899 ; RRID:Addgene_41899)
