[The description below was written by a language model from this plasmid's Addgene catalogue record and pLannotate feature annotations shown in this document.]
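Description:
pKT127-SEP is a 4,894 bp yeast tagging template plasmid derived from pKT127, a PCR-template vector for fluorescent protein tagging in Saccharomyces cerevisiae. It is listed as an empty backbone of the yeast expression type, but its stated use is as a source of a tagging cassette for building in-frame C-terminal chromosomal fusions, not for expressing an insert of its own. In E. coli it replicates from a high-copy ColE1/pUC-type origin and is selected with ampicillin through the bla gene and its native promoter. The feature table shows no yeast replication origin or centromere, which fits a plasmid that is not maintained episomally in yeast. Short fragments annotated as rop, bom and lacI, along with flanking SP6 and T7 promoters, appear to be leftovers of the bacterial cloning backbone.

The original yeGFP coding sequence was cut out with PacI and AscI and replaced by a PCR-amplified superecliptic pHluorin (SEP), a pH-sensitive GFP variant that fluoresces strongly at neutral pH and only weakly in acidic conditions. The SEP open reading frame has no annotated yeast promoter upstream. It is followed by the S. cerevisiae ADH1 terminator and then by the kanMX marker, which confers G418 resistance in yeast. In use, the SEP–terminator–kanMX module would typically be amplified with primers carrying homology to the 3′ end of a target gene and integrated by homologous recombination, so that the fusion is expressed from the gene's endogenous promoter and integrants are selected on G418. The resulting fusions can report the pH of the compartment where the tagged protein resides, consistent with the associated study of vacuolar pH, mitochondrial function and yeast lifespan.
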