Features (pLannotate 1.2.2; 11 found; start..end, strand, type, name):
     11..46      +  CDS            rop (fragment): Rop protein, which maintains plasmids at low copy number; rop
    148..199     +  misc_feature   bom (fragment): basis of mobility region from pBR322
    262..280     +  promoter       SP6 promoter: promoter for bacteriophage SP6 RNA polymerase
    350..1066    +  CDS            superecliptic pHluorin: pH-sensitive mutant of green fluorescent protein (Ng et al., 2002) excited strongly by blue light at neutral pH but minimally fluorescent at acidic pH
   1087..1274    +  terminator     ADH1 terminator: S. cerevisiae ADH1; transcription terminator for the S. cerevisiae alcohol dehydrogenase 1 (ADH1) gene
   1349..2705    +  gene           kanMX: yeast selectable marker conferring kanamycin resistance (Wach et al., 1994)
   2810..2828    -  promoter       T7 promoter: promoter for bacteriophage T7 RNA polymerase
   2850..2903    -  CDS            lacI (fragment): lac repressor; lacI; The lac repressor binds to the lac operator to inhibit transcription in E. coli. This inhibition can be relieved by adding lactose or isopropyl-β-D-thiogalactopyranoside (IPTG).
   3086..3674    -  rep_origin     ori: high-copy-number ColE1/pMB1/pBR322/pUC origin of replication
   3845..4705    -  CDS            AmpR: β-lactamase; bla; confers resistance to ampicillin, carbenicillin, and related antibiotics
   4706..4810    -  promoter       AmpR promoter: bla
>Addgene plasmid #41899 | pKT127-SEP | depositor full sequence | sequence record 56701 | pKT127-SEP sequence 4894 bps
GCCCTTTCGTCTCGCGCGTTTCGGTGATGACGGTGAAAACCTCTGACACATGCAGCTCCCGGAGACGGTC
ACAGCTTGTCTGTAAGCGGATGCCGGGAGCAGACAAGCCCGTCAGGGCGCGTCAGCGGGTGTTGGCGGGT
GTCGGGGCTGGCTTAACTATGCGGCATCAGAGCAGATTGTACTGAGAGTGCACCATATGGACATATTGTC
GTTAGAACGCGGCTACAATTAATACATAACCTTATGTATCATACACATACGATTTAGGTGACACTATAGA
ACGCGGCCGCCAGCTGAAGCTTCGTACGCTGCAGGTCGACGGATCGGTGACGGTGCTGGTTTAATTAACA
TGAGTAAAGGAGAAGAACTTTTCACTGGAGTTGTCCCAATTCTTGTTGAATTAGATGGTGATGTTAATGG
GCACAAATTTTCTGTCAGTGGAGAGGGTGAAGGTGATGCAACATACGGAAAACTTACCCTTAAATTTATT
TGCACTACTGGAAAACTACCTGTTCCTTGGCCAACACTTGTCACTACTTTAACTTATGGTGTTCAATGCT
TTTCAAGATACCCAGATCATATGAAACGGCATGACTTTTTCAAGAGTGCCATGCCCGAAGGTTATGTACA
GGAAAGAACTATATTTTTCAAAGATGACGGGAACTACAAGACACGTGCTGAAGTCAAGTTTGAAGGTGAT
ACCCTTGTTAATAGAATCGAGTTAAAAGGTATTGATTTTAAAGAAGATGGAAACATTCTTGGACACAAAT
TGGAATACAACTATAACGATCACCAGGTGTACATCATGGCAGACAAACAAAAGAATGGAATCAAAGCTAA
CTTCAAAATTAGACACAACATTGAAGATGGAGGCGTTCAACTAGCAGACCATTATCAACAAAATACTCCA
ATTGGCGATGGGCCCGTCCTTTTACCAGACAACCATTACCTGTTTACAACTTCTACTCTTTCGAAAGATC
CCAACGAAAAGAGAGACCACATGGTCCTTCTTGAGTTTGTAACAGCTGCTGGGATTACACATGGCATGGA
TGAACTATACAAATAAGGCGCGCCACTTCTAAATAAGCGAATTTCTTATGATTTATGATTTTTATTATTA
AATAAGTTATAAAAAAAATAAGTGTATACAAATTTTAAAGTGACTCTTAGGTTTTAAAACGAAAATTCTT
ATTCTTGAGTAACTCTTTCCTGTAGGTCAGGTTGCTTTCTCAGGTATAGTATGAGGTCGCTCTTATTGAC
CACACCTCTACCGGCAGATCCGCTAGGGATAACAGGGTAATATAGATCTGTTTAGCTTGCCTCGTCCCCG
CCGGGTCACCCGGCCAGCGACATGGAGGCCCAGAATACCCTCCTTGACAGTCTTGACGTGCGCAGCTCAG
GGGCATGATGTGACTGTCGCCCGTACATTTAGCCCATACATCCCCATGTATAATCATTTGCATCCATACA
TTTTGATGGCCGCACGGCGCGAAGCAAAAATTACGGCTCCTCGCTGCAGACCTGCGAGCAGGGAAACGCT
CCCCTCACAGACGCGTTGAATTGTCCCCACGCCGCGCCCCTGTAGAGAAATATAAAAGGTTAGGATTTGC
CACTGAGGTTCTTCTTTCATATACTTCCTTTTAAAATCTTGCTAGGATACAGTTCTCACATCACATCCGA
ACATAAACAACCATGGGTAAGGAAAAGACTCACGTTTCGAGGCCGCGATTAAATTCCAACATGGATGCTG
ATTTATATGGGTATAAATGGGCTCGCGATAATGTCGGGCAATCAGGTGCGACAATCTATCGATTGTATGG
GAAGCCCGATGCGCCAGAGTTGTTTCTGAAACATGGCAAAGGTAGCGTTGCCAATGATGTTACAGATGAG
ATGGTCAGACTAAACTGGCTGACGGAATTTATGCCTCTTCCGACCATCAAGCATTTTATCCGTACTCCTG
ATGATGCATGGTTACTCACCACTGCGATCCCCGGCAAAACAGCATTCCAGGTATTAGAAGAATATCCTGA
TTCAGGTGAAAATATTGTTGATGCGCTGGCAGTGTTCCTGCGCCGGTTGCATTCGATTCCTGTTTGTAAT
TGTCCTTTTAACAGCGATCGCGTATTTCGTCTCGCTCAGGCGCAATCACGAATGAATAACGGTTTGGTTG
ATGCGAGTGATTTTGATGACGAGCGTAATGGCTGGCCTGTTGAACAAGTCTGGAAAGAAATGCATAAGCT
TTTGCCATTCTCACCGGATTCAGTCGTCACTCATGGTGATTTCTCACTTGATAACCTTATTTTTGACGAG
GGGAAATTAATAGGTTGTATTGATGTTGGACGAGTCGGAATCGCAGACCGATACCAGGATCTTGCCATCC
TATGGAACTGCCTCGGTGAGTTTTCTCCTTCATTACAGAAACGGCTTTTTCAAAAATATGGTATTGATAA
TCCTGATATGAATAAATTGCAGTTTCATTTGATGCTCGATGAGTTTTTCTAATCAGTACTGACAATAAAA
AGATTCTTGTTTTCAAGAACTTGTCATTTGTATAGTTTTTTTATATTGTAGTTGTTCTATTTTAATCAAA
TGTTAGCGTGATTTATATTTTTTTTCGCCTCGACATCATCTGCCCAGATGCGAAGTTAAGTGCGCAGAAA
GTAATATCATGCGTCAATCGTATGTGAATGCTGGTCGCTATACTGCTGTCGATTCGATACTAACGCCGCC
ATCCAGTTTAAACGAGCTCGAATTCATCGATGATATCAGATCCACTAGTGGCCTATGCGGCCGCGGATCT
GCCGGTCTCCCTATAGTGAGTCGTATTAATTTCGATAAGCCAGGTTAACCTGCATTAATGAATCGGCCAA
CGCGCGGGGAGAGGCGGTTTGCGTATTGGGCGCTCTTCCGCTTCCTCGCTCACTGACTCGCTGCGCTCGG
TCGTTCGGCTGCGGCGAGCGGTATCAGCTCACTCAAAGGCGGTAATACGGTTATCCACAGAATCAGGGGA
TAACGCAGGAAAGAACATGTGAGCAAAAGGCCAGCAAAAGGCCAGGAACCGTAAAAAGGCCGCGTTGCTG
GCGTTTTTCCATAGGCTCCGCCCCCCTGACGAGCATCACAAAAATCGACGCTCAAGTCAGAGGTGGCGAA
ACCCGACAGGACTATAAAGATACCAGGCGTTTCCCCCTGGAAGCTCCCTCGTGCGCTCTCCTGTTCCGAC
CCTGCCGCTTACCGGATACCTGTCCGCCTTTCTCCCTTCGGGAAGCGTGGCGCTTTCTCAATGCTCACGC
TGTAGGTATCTCAGTTCGGTGTAGGTCGTTCGCTCCAAGCTGGGCTGTGTGCACGAACCCCCCGTTCAGC
CCGACCGCTGCGCCTTATCCGGTAACTATCGTCTTGAGTCCAACCCGGTAAGACACGACTTATCGCCACT
GGCAGCAGCCACTGGTAACAGGATTAGCAGAGCGAGGTATGTAGGCGGTGCTACAGAGTTCTTGAAGTGG
TGGCCTAACTACGGCTACACTAGAAGGACAGTATTTGGTATCTGCGCTCTGCTGAAGCCAGTTACCTTCG
GAAAAAGAGTTGGTAGCTCTTGATCCGGCAAACAAACCACCGCTGGTAGCGGTGGTTTTTTTGTTTGCAA
GCAGCAGATTACGCGCAGAAAAAAAGGATCTCAAGAAGATCCTTTGATCTTTTCTACGGGGTCTGACGCT
CAGTGGAACGAAAACTCACGTTAAGGGATTTTGGTCATGAGATTATCAAAAAGGATCTTCACCTAGATCC
TTTTAAATTAAAAATGAAGTTTTAAATCAATCTAAAGTATATATGAGTAAACTTGGTCTGACAGTTACCA
ATGCTTAATCAGTGAGGCACCTATCTCAGCGATCTGTCTATTTCGTTCATCCATAGTTGCCTGACTCCCC
GTCGTGTAGATAACTACGATACGGGAGGGCTTACCATCTGGCCCCAGTGCTGCAATGATACCGCGAGACC
CACGCTCACCGGCTCCAGATTTATCAGCAATAAACCAGCCAGCCGGAAGGGCCGAGCGCAGAAGTGGTCC
TGCAACTTTATCCGCCTCCATCCAGTCTATTAATTGTTGCCGGGAAGCTAGAGTAAGTAGTTCGCCAGTT
AATAGTTTGCGCAACGTTGTTGCCATTGCTACAGGCATCGTGGTGTCACGCTCGTCGTTTGGTATGGCTT
CATTCAGCTCCGGTTCCCAACGATCAAGGCGAGTTACATGATCCCCCATGTTGTGCAAAAAAGCGGTTAG
CTCCTTCGGTCCTCCGATCGTTGTCAGAAGTAAGTTGGCCGCAGTGTTATCACTCATGGTTATGGCAGCA
CTGCATAATTCTCTTACTGTCATGCCATCCGTAAGATGCTTTTCTGTGACTGGTGAGTACTCAACCAAGT
CATTCTGAGAATAGTGTATGCGGCGACCGAGTTGCTCTTGCCCGGCGTCAATACGGGATAATACCGCGCC
ACATAGCAGAACTTTAAAAGTGCTCATCATTGGAAAACGTTCTTCGGGGCGAAAACTCTCAAGGATCTTA
CCGCTGTTGAGATCCAGTTCGATGTAACCCACTCGTGCACCCAACTGATCTTCAGCATCTTTTACTTTCA
CCAGCGTTTCTGGGTGAGCAAAAACAGGAAGGCAAAATGCCGCAAAAAAGGGAATAAGGGCGACACGGAA
ATGTTGAATACTCATACTCTTCCTTTTTCAATATTATTGAAGCATTTATCAGGGTTATTGTCTCATGAGC
GGATACATATTTGAATGTATTTAGAAAAATAAACAAATAGGGGTTCCGCGCACATTTCCCCGAAAAGTGC
CACCTGACGTCTAAGAAACCATTATTATCATGACATTAACCTATAAAAATAGGCGTATCACGAG
