>Addgene plasmid #41899 | pKT127-SEP | addgene partial sequence | sequence record 58178 | SP6 5'-ATTTAGGTGACACTATAG-3'
GGTCGACGGATCGGTGACGGTGCTGGTTTAATTAACATGAGTAAAGGAGAAGAACTTTTCACTGGAGTTG
TCCCAATTCTTGTTGAATTAGATGGTGATGTTAATGGGCACAAATTTTCTGTCAGTGGAGAGGGTGAAGG
TGATGCAACATACGGAAAACTTACCCTTAAATTTATTTGCACTACTGGAAAACTACCTGTTCCTTGGCCA
ACACTTGTCACTACTTTAACTTATGGTGTTCAATGCTTTTCAAGATACCCAGATCATATGAAACGGCATG
ACTTTTTCAAGAGTGCCATGCCCGAAGGTTATGTACAGGAAAGAACTATATTTTTCAAAGATGACGGGAA
CTACAAGACACGTGCTGAAGTCAAGTTTGAAGGTGATACCCTTGTTAATAGAATCGAGTTAAAAGGTATT
GATTTTAAAGAAGATGGAAACATTCTTGGACACAAATTGGAATACAACTATAACGATCACCAGGTGTACA
TCATGGCAGACAAACAAAAGAATGGAATCAAAGCTAACTTCAAAATTAGACACAACATTGAAGATGGAGG
CGTTCAACTAGCAGACCATTATCAACAAAATACTCCAATTGGCGATGGGCCCGTCCTTTTACCAGACAAC
CATTACCTGTTTACAACTTCTACTCTTTCGAAAGATCCCAACGAAAAGAGAGACCACATGGTCCTTCTTG
AGTTTGTAACAGCTGCTGGGATTACACATGGCATGGATGAACTATACAAATAAGGCGCGCCACTTCTAAA
TAAGCGAATTTCTTATGATTTATGATTTTTATTATTAAATAAGTTATAAAAAAAATAAGTGTATAC
